Addgene plasmid #194202: pcDNA3.1+U1snRNA
Purpose: Expresses U1 snRNA
Depositing lab: Ralf Brandes & Matthias Leisegang. Depositing organization: Goethe-Universitaet Frankfurt am Main.
Backbone
  Vector backbone: pcDNA3.1+
  Vector type: Mammalian Expression
Growth in bacteria
  Bacterial resistance: Ampicillin, 100 μg/mL
  Growth temperature: 37°C
  Growth strain: DH5alpha
  Copy number: High Copy
Gene/Insert
  Gene/Insert name: U1 snRNA (alt name: RNU1)
  Species: H. sapiens (human)
  Entrez Gene: RNU1-1 (a.k.a. HSD1, HU1-1, RNU1, RNU1A, RNU1A3, RNU1G4, Rnu1a1, U1, U1A1)
  Promoter: CMV
  Cloning method: Restriction Enzyme; 5′ cloning site Unknown (unknown if destroyed)
Terms and licenses: Academic/Nonprofit Terms; Industry Terms: Not Available to Industry
How to cite: pcDNA3.1+U1snRNA was a gift from Ralf Brandes & Matthias Leisegang (Addgene plasmid # 194202 ; http://n2t.net/addgene:194202 ; RRID:Addgene_194202)
