[The description below was written by a language model from this plasmid's Addgene catalogue record and pLannotate feature annotations shown in this document.]
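Description:
pcDNA3.1+U1snRNA is a mammalian expression plasmid built on the pcDNA3.1+ backbone that carries the human U1 small nuclear RNA (RNU1-1), the spliceosomal RNA component of the U1 snRNP that recognises 5′ splice sites. The full sequence is about 5.5 kb. In bacteria it is maintained as a high-copy plasmid through a ColE1/pUC-type origin and selected with ampicillin via the β-lactamase gene and its own promoter. An f1 phage origin is also present, which in principle allows single-stranded DNA production.

The U1 sequence, annotated as a roughly 160-nt ncRNA matching the U1 spliceosomal RNA family, sits downstream of the human cytomegalovirus immediate-early enhancer and promoter and is followed by the bovine growth hormone polyadenylation signal. This places the snRNA under a strong constitutive heterologous promoter with an mRNA-type 3′ end signal; no native U1 gene promoter or 3′ processing element is annotated in the table. A T7 promoter lies between the CMV promoter and the insert and could support in vitro transcription of the U1 sequence. A separate cassette with the SV40 enhancer/early promoter, the neomycin phosphotransferase gene and the SV40 poly(A) signal provides G418 selection for stable mammalian transfectants.

Several short annotated fragments (HIV-1 LTR, ble, lacI, bom, and lac promoter/operator elements) are probably backbone remnants or sequence-similarity hits rather than functional parts. The stated purpose is simply expression of U1 snRNA in mammalian cells; the record gives no further application, and the cloning sites used are not recorded.
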