Features (pLannotate 1.2.2; 20 found; start..end, strand, type, name):
     28..80      -  misc_feature   bom (fragment): basis of mobility region from pBR322
    235..614     +  enhancer       CMV enhancer: human cytomegalovirus immediate early enhancer
    615..818     +  promoter       CMV promoter: human cytomegalovirus (CMV) immediate early promoter
    814..847     +  LTR            5' LTR (truncated) (fragment): truncated 5' long terminal repeat (LTR) from HIV-1
    863..881     +  promoter       T7 promoter: promoter for bacteriophage T7 RNA polymerase
    900..1063    +  ncRNA          U1: Accession: RF00003 - U1 spliceosomal RNA
   1108..1332    +  polyA_signal   bGH poly(A) signal: bovine growth hormone polyadenylation signal
   1336..1357    +  promoter       SV40 promoter (fragment): SV40 enhancer and early promoter
   1378..1806    +  rep_origin     f1 ori (sequence partly withheld): f1 bacteriophage origin of replication; arrow indicates direction of (+) strand synthesis
   1820..2149    +  promoter       SV40 promoter: SV40 enhancer and early promoter
   2216..3007    +  CDS            neo: KKA2_KLEPN - Also known as kan, nptII. Experimental evidence at protein level: Swiss-Prot protein existence level 1. Resistance to kanamycin, neomycin, paromomycin, ribostamycin, butirosin and gentamicin B. From Klebsiella pneumoniae.
   3031..3189    +  CDS            ble (fragment): BLE_KLEPN - Experimental evidence at protein level: Swiss-Prot protein existence level 1. Binding protein with a strong affinity to the bleomycin family of antibiotics. Binds to CL990; an antimitotic-antibiotic compound. From Klebsiella pneumoniae.
   3184..3305    +  polyA_signal   SV40 poly(A) signal: SV40 polyadenylation signal
   3378..3394    -  protein_bind   lac operator: The lac repressor binds to the lac operator to inhibit transcription in E. coli. This inhibition can be relieved by adding lactose or isopropyl-β-D-thiogalactopyranoside (IPTG). lac repressor encoded by lacI
   3402..3432    -  promoter       lac promoter: promoter for the E. coli lac operon
   3447..3468    -  protein_bind   CAP binding site: CAP binding activates transcription in the presence of cAMP. E. coli catabolite activator protein
   3481..3573    -  CDS            lacI (fragment): lac repressor; lacI; The lac repressor binds to the lac operator to inhibit transcription in E. coli. This inhibition can be relieved by adding lactose or isopropyl-β-D-thiogalactopyranoside (IPTG).
   3756..4344    -  rep_origin     ori: high-copy-number ColE1/pMB1/pBR322/pUC origin of replication
   4515..5375    -  CDS            AmpR: β-lactamase; bla; confers resistance to ampicillin, carbenicillin, and related antibiotics
   5376..5480    -  promoter       AmpR promoter: bla
>Addgene plasmid #194202 | pcDNA3.1+U1snRNA | addgene full sequence | sequence record 381939 | Addgene NGS Result
GACGGATCGGGAGATCTCCCGATCCCCTATGGTGCACTCTCAGTACAATCTGCTCTGATGCCGCATAGTT
AAGCCAGTATCTGCTCCCTGCTTGTGTGTTGGAGGTCGCTGAGTAGTGCGCGAGCAAAATTTAAGCTACA
ACAAGGCAAGGCTTGACCGACAATTGCATGAAGAATCTGCTTAGGGTTAGGCGTTTTGCGCTGCTTCGCG
ATGTACGGGCCAGATATACGCGTTGACATTGATTATTGACTAGTTATTAATAGTAATCAATTACGGGGTC
ATTAGTTCATAGCCCATATATGGAGTTCCGCGTTACATAACTTACGGTAAATGGCCCGCCTGGCTGACCG
CCCAACGACCCCCGCCCATTGACGTCAATAATGACGTATGTTCCCATAGTAACGCCAATAGGGACTTTCC
ATTGACGTCAATGGGTGGAGTATTTACGGTAAACTGCCCACTTGGCAGTACATCAAGTGTATCATATGCC
AAGTACGCCCCCTATTGACGTCAATGACGGTAAATGGCCCGCCTGGCATTATGCCCAGTACATGACCTTA
TGGGACTTTCCTACTTGGCAGTACATCTACGTATTAGTCATCGCTATTACCATGGTGATGCGGTTTTGGC
AGTACATCAATGGGCGTGGATAGCGGTTTGACTCACGGGGATTTCCAAGTCTCCACCCCATTGACGTCAA
TGGGAGTTTGTTTTGGCACCAAAATCAACGGGACTTTCCAAAATGTCGTAACAACTCCGCCCCATTGACG
CAAATGGGCGGTAGGCGTGTACGGTGGGAGGTCTATATAAGCAGAGCTCTCTGGCTAACTAGAGAACCCA
CTGCTTACTGGCTTATCGAAATTAATACGACTCACTATAGGGAGACCCAAGCTGGCTAGCATACTTACCT
GGCAGGGGAGATACCATGATCACGAAGGTGGTTTTCCCAGGGCGAGGCTTATCCATTGCACTCCGGATGT
GCTGACCCCTGCGATTTCCCCAAATGTGGGAAACTCGACTGCATAATTTGTGGTAGTGGGGGACTGCGTT
CGCGCTTTCCCCTGCTCGAGTCTAGAGGGCCCGTTTAAACCCGCTGATCAGCCTCGACTGTGCCTTCTAG
TTGCCAGCCATCTGTTGTTTGCCCCTCCCCCGTGCCTTCCTTGACCCTGGAAGGTGCCACTCCCACTGTC
CTTTCCTAATAAAATGAGGAAATTGCATCGCATTGTCTGAGTAGGTGTCATTCTATTCTGGGGGGTGGGG
TGGGGCAGGACAGCAAGGGGGAGGATTGGGAAGACAATAGCAGGCATGCTGGGGATGCGGTGGGCTCTAT
GGCTTCTGAGGCGGAAAGAACCAGCTGGGGCTCTAGGGGGTATCCCC
[124 nt withheld, positions 1378-1501]
C
[91 nt withheld, positions 1503-1593]
A
[49 nt withheld, positions 1595-1643]
CCTTTGACGTTGGAGTCCACGTTCTTT
[37 nt withheld, positions 1671-1707]
ACCCTATCTCGGTCTATTCTTTTGATTTATAAGGGATTTTGCCGATTTCGGCCTATTGGTTAAAAAATGA
GCTGATTTAACAAAAATTTAACGCGAATTAATTCTGTGGAATGTGTGTCAGTTAGGGTGTGGAAAGTCCC
CAGGCTCCCCAGCAGGCAGAAGTATGCAAAGCATGCATCTCAATTAGTCAGCAACCAGGTGTGGAAAGTC
CCCAGGCTCCCCAGCAGGCAGAAGTATGCAAAGCATGCATCTCAATTAGTCAGCAACCATAGTCCCGCCC
CTAACTCCGCCCATCCCGCCCCTAACTCCGCCCAGTTCCGCCCATTCTCCGCCCCATGGCTGACTAATTT
TTTTTATTTATGCAGAGGCCGAGGCCGCCTCTGCCTCTGAGCTATTCCAGAAGTAGTGAGGAGGCTTTTT
TGGAGGCCTAGGCTTTTGCAAAAAGCTCCCGGGAGCTTGTATATCCATTTTCGGATCTGATCAAGAGACA
GGATGAGGATCGTTTCGCATGATTGAACAAGATGGATTGCACGCAGGTTCTCCGGCCGCTTGGGTGGAGA
GGCTATTCGGCTATGACTGGGCACAACAGACAATCGGCTGCTCTGATGCCGCCGTGTTCCGGCTGTCAGC
GCAGGGGCGCCCGGTTCTTTTTGTCAAGACCGACCTGTCCGGTGCCCTGAATGAACTGCAGGACGAGGCA
GCGCGGCTATCGTGGCTGGCCACGACGGGCGTTCCTTGCGCAGCTGTGCTCGACGTTGTCACTGAAGCGG
GAAGGGACTGGCTGCTATTGGGCGAAGTGCCGGGGCAGGATCTCCTGTCATCTCACCTTGCTCCTGCCGA
GAAAGTATCCATCATGGCTGATGCAATGCGGCGGCTGCATACGCTTGATCCGGCTACCTGCCCATTCGAC
CACCAAGCGAAACATCGCATCGAGCGAGCACGTACTCGGATGGAAGCCGGTCTTGTCGATCAGGATGATC
TGGACGAAGAGCATCAGGGGCTCGCGCCAGCCGAACTGTTCGCCAGGCTCAAGGCGCGCATGCCCGACGG
CGAGGATCTCGTCGTGACCCATGGCGATGCCTGCTTGCCGAATATCATGGTGGAAAATGGCCGCTTTTCT
GGATTCATCGACTGTGGCCGGCTGGGTGTGGCGGACCGCTATCAGGACATAGCGTTGGCTACCCGTGATA
TTGCTGAAGAGCTTGGCGGCGAATGGGCTGACCGCTTCCTCGTGCTTTACGGTATCGCCGCTCCCGATTC
GCAGCGCATCGCCTTCTATCGCCTTCTTGACGAGTTCTTCTGAGCGGGACTCTGGGGTTCGAAATGACCG
ACCAAGCGACGCCCAACCTGCCATCACGAGATTTCGATTCCACCGCCGCCTTCTATGAAAGGTTGGGCTT
CGGAATCGTTTTCCGGGACGCCGGCTGGATGATCCTCCAGCGCGGGGATCTCATGCTGGAGTTCTTCGCC
CACCCCAACTTGTTTATTGCAGCTTATAATGGTTACAAATAAAGCAATAGCATCACAAATTTCACAAATA
AAGCATTTTTTTCACTGCATTCTAGTTGTGGTTTGTCCAAACTCATCAATGTATCTTATCATGTCTGTAT
ACCGTCGACCTCTAGCTAGAGCTTGGCGTAATCATGGTCATAGCTGTTTCCTGTGTGAAATTGTTATCCG
CTCACAATTCCACACAACATACGAGCCGGAAGCATAAAGTGTAAAGCCTGGGGTGCCTAATGAGTGAGCT
AACTCACATTAATTGCGTTGCGCTCACTGCCCGCTTTCCAGTCGGGAAACCTGTCGTGCCAGCTGCATTA
ATGAATCGGCCAACGCGCGGGGAGAGGCGGTTTGCGTATTGGGCGCTCTTCCGCTTCCTCGCTCACTGAC
TCGCTGCGCTCGGTCGTTCGGCTGCGGCGAGCGGTATCAGCTCACTCAAAGGCGGTAATACGGTTATCCA
CAGAATCAGGGGATAACGCAGGAAAGAACATGTGAGCAAAAGGCCAGCAAAAGGCCAGGAACCGTAAAAA
GGCCGCGTTGCTGGCGTTTTTCCATAGGCTCCGCCCCCCTGACGAGCATCACAAAAATCGACGCTCAAGT
CAGAGGTGGCGAAACCCGACAGGACTATAAAGATACCAGGCGTTTCCCCCTGGAAGCTCCCTCGTGCGCT
CTCCTGTTCCGACCCTGCCGCTTACCGGATACCTGTCCGCCTTTCTCCCTTCGGGAAGCGTGGCGCTTTC
TCATAGCTCACGCTGTAGGTATCTCAGTTCGGTGTAGGTCGTTCGCTCCAAGCTGGGCTGTGTGCACGAA
CCCCCCGTTCAGCCCGACCGCTGCGCCTTATCCGGTAACTATCGTCTTGAGTCCAACCCGGTAAGACACG
ACTTATCGCCACTGGCAGCAGCCACTGGTAACAGGATTAGCAGAGCGAGGTATGTAGGCGGTGCTACAGA
GTTCTTGAAGTGGTGGCCTAACTACGGCTACACTAGAAGAACAGTATTTGGTATCTGCGCTCTGCTGAAG
CCAGTTACCTTCGGAAAAAGAGTTGGTAGCTCTTGATCCGGCAAACAAACCACCGCTGGTAGCGGTGGTT
TTTTTGTTTGCAAGCAGCAGATTACGCGCAGAAAAAAAGGATCTCAAGAAGATCCTTTGATCTTTTCTAC
GGGGTCTGACGCTCAGTGGAACGAAAACTCACGTTAAGGGATTTTGGTCATGAGATTATCAAAAAGGATC
TTCACCTAGATCCTTTTAAATTAAAAATGAAGTTTTAAATCAATCTAAAGTATATATGAGTAAACTTGGT
CTGACAGTTACCAATGCTTAATCAGTGAGGCACCTATCTCAGCGATCTGTCTATTTCGTTCATCCATAGT
TGCCTGACTCCCCGTCGTGTAGATAACTACGATACGGGAGGGCTTACCATCTGGCCCCAGTGCTGCAATG
ATACCGCGAGACCCACGCTCACCGGCTCCAGATTTATCAGCAATAAACCAGCCAGCCGGAAGGGCCGAGC
GCAGAAGTGGTCCTGCAACTTTATCCGCCTCCATCCAGTCTATTAATTGTTGCCGGGAAGCTAGAGTAAG
TAGTTCGCCAGTTAATAGTTTGCGCAACGTTGTTGCCATTGCTACAGGCATCGTGGTGTCACGCTCGTCG
TTTGGTATGGCTTCATTCAGCTCCGGTTCCCAACGATCAAGGCGAGTTACATGATCCCCCATGTTGTGCA
AAAAAGCGGTTAGCTCCTTCGGTCCTCCGATCGTTGTCAGAAGTAAGTTGGCCGCAGTGTTATCACTCAT
GGTTATGGCAGCACTGCATAATTCTCTTACTGTCATGCCATCCGTAAGATGCTTTTCTGTGACTGGTGAG
TACTCAACCAAGTCATTCTGAGAATAGTGTATGCGGCGACCGAGTTGCTCTTGCCCGGCGTCAATACGGG
ATAATACCGCGCCACATAGCAGAACTTTAAAAGTGCTCATCATTGGAAAACGTTCTTCGGGGCGAAAACT
CTCAAGGATCTTACCGCTGTTGAGATCCAGTTCGATGTAACCCACTCGTGCACCCAACTGATCTTCAGCA
TCTTTTACTTTCACCAGCGTTTCTGGGTGAGCAAAAACAGGAAGGCAAAATGCCGCAAAAAAGGGAATAA
GGGCGACACGGAAATGTTGAATACTCATACTCTTCCTTTTTCAATATTATTGAAGCATTTATCAGGGTTA
TTGTCTCATGAGCGGATACATATTTGAATGTATTTAGAAAAATAAACAAATAGGGGTTCCGCGCACATTT
CCCCGAAAAGTGCCACCTGACGTC
